Addgene plasmid #185341: pCDNA3-AUP1-FLAG 5E
Purpose: Assessing G2BR function in AUP1
Depositing lab: Allan Weissman. Depositing organization: National Cancer Institute (NCI). Publication: A structurally conserved site in AUP1 binds the E2 enzyme UBE2G2 and is essential for ER-associated degradation. Smith CE, Tsai YC, Liang YH, Khago D, Mariano J, Li J, Tarasov SG, Gergel E, Tsai B, Villaneuva M, Clapp ME, Magidson V, Chari R, Byrd RA, Ji X, Weissman AM. PLoS Biol. 2021 Dec 8;19(12):e3001474. doi: 10.1371/journal.pbio.3001474. eCollection 2021 Dec. PubMed 34879065.
Backbone
  Vector backbone: pcDNA3-FLAG
  Vector type: Mammalian Expression
Growth in bacteria
  Bacterial resistance: Ampicillin, 100 μg/mL
  Growth temperature: 37°C
  Growth strain: DH5alpha
  Copy number: High Copy
Gene/Insert
  Gene/Insert name: AUP1
  Species: H. sapiens (human)
  Mutation: R382E/Q383E/K390E/R398E/R400E
  Entrez Gene: AUP1
  Tag / fusion protein: Flag, 6xHis
  Cloning method: Restriction Enzyme; 5′ cloning site BamHI (unknown if destroyed); 3′ cloning site XhoI (unknown if destroyed)
Terms and licenses: Academic/Nonprofit Terms; Industry Terms: Not Available to Industry
How to cite: pCDNA3-AUP1-FLAG 5E was a gift from Allan Weissman (Addgene plasmid # 185341 ; http://n2t.net/addgene:185341 ; RRID:Addgene_185341)
