[The description below was written by a language model from this plasmid's Addgene catalogue record and pLannotate feature annotations shown in this document.]
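Description:
pCDNA3-AUP1-FLAG 5E is a 6.7 kb mammalian expression plasmid built on a pcDNA3-FLAG backbone. It encodes human AUP1 carrying five charge-reversal substitutions (R382E, Q383E, K390E, R398E and R400E). The AUP1 open reading frame was inserted between BamHI and XhoI sites and lies downstream of the human cytomegalovirus immediate-early enhancer and promoter. A bovine growth hormone polyadenylation signal terminates the transcript. The coding sequence is followed in frame by a C-terminal FLAG epitope and a polyhistidine tag, recorded as 6xHis and picked up by the annotation as a fragment of a longer His tag. These tags allow detection, immunoprecipitation or affinity capture of the expressed protein. T7 and SP6 phage promoters flank the insert, as is usual for pcDNA3-type vectors, and can serve for in vitro transcription or as sequencing primer sites. Short annotated matches to an HIV-1 LTR, a SET1 solubility tag, ble and lacI are small fragments and most likely vector remnants or chance similarities, not functional elements.

In E. coli the plasmid replicates from a high-copy ColE1/pUC-type origin and is selected with ampicillin through the β-lactamase gene. An f1 origin is also present for single-stranded DNA production. For mammalian cells, an SV40 early promoter drives the neomycin phosphotransferase gene, followed by an SV40 polyadenylation signal, which would permit G418 selection of stable transfectants.

The stated purpose is to assess the function of the G2BR in AUP1, the region through which AUP1 binds the ubiquitin-conjugating enzyme UBE2G2 in ER-associated degradation. All five substitutions fall near the C-terminus of the protein, so the construct presumably serves as a G2BR mutant for comparison with wild-type AUP1. The record does not state the effect of the mutations.
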