Features (pLannotate 1.2.2; 24 found; start..end, strand, type, name):
     28..80      -  misc_feature   bom (fragment): basis of mobility region from pBR322
    235..614     +  enhancer       CMV enhancer: human cytomegalovirus immediate early enhancer
    615..818     +  promoter       CMV promoter: human cytomegalovirus (CMV) immediate early promoter
    814..847     +  LTR            5' LTR (truncated) (fragment): truncated 5' long terminal repeat (LTR) from HIV-1
    863..881     +  promoter       T7 promoter: promoter for bacteriophage T7 RNA polymerase
    944..2173    +  CDS            AUP1: AUP1_HUMAN - Experimental evidence at protein level: Swiss-Prot protein existence level 1. (Microbial infection) Following Dengue virus infection, required for induction of lipophagy which facilitates production of virus progeny particles. From Homo sapiens (Human).
   2189..2209    +  CDS            FLAG (fragment): FLAG® epitope tag, followed by an enterokinase cleavage site
   2219..2236    +  CDS            9xHis (fragment): 9xHis affinity tag
   2246..2284    +  CDS            SET1 (fragment): solubility-enhancement tag derived from T7 phage gene 10B
   2299..2317    -  promoter       SP6 promoter: promoter for bacteriophage SP6 RNA polymerase
   2343..2567    +  polyA_signal   bGH poly(A) signal: bovine growth hormone polyadenylation signal
   2571..2592    +  promoter       SV40 promoter (fragment): SV40 enhancer and early promoter
   2613..2971    +  rep_origin     f1 ori (sequence partly withheld): f1 bacteriophage origin of replication; arrow indicates direction of (+) strand synthesis
   3055..3384    +  promoter       SV40 promoter: SV40 enhancer and early promoter
   3451..4242    +  CDS            neo: KKA2_KLEPN - Also known as kan, nptII. Experimental evidence at protein level: Swiss-Prot protein existence level 1. Resistance to kanamycin, neomycin, paromomycin, ribostamycin, butirosin and gentamicin B. From Klebsiella pneumoniae.
   4266..4424    +  CDS            ble (fragment): BLE_KLEPN - Experimental evidence at protein level: Swiss-Prot protein existence level 1. Binding protein with a strong affinity to the bleomycin family of antibiotics. Binds to CL990; an antimitotic-antibiotic compound. From Klebsiella pneumoniae.
   4419..4540    +  polyA_signal   SV40 poly(A) signal: SV40 polyadenylation signal
   4613..4629    -  protein_bind   lac operator: The lac repressor binds to the lac operator to inhibit transcription in E. coli. This inhibition can be relieved by adding lactose or isopropyl-β-D-thiogalactopyranoside (IPTG). lac repressor encoded by lacI
   4637..4667    -  promoter       lac promoter: promoter for the E. coli lac operon
   4682..4703    -  protein_bind   CAP binding site: CAP binding activates transcription in the presence of cAMP. E. coli catabolite activator protein
   4716..4808    -  CDS            lacI (fragment): lac repressor; lacI; The lac repressor binds to the lac operator to inhibit transcription in E. coli. This inhibition can be relieved by adding lactose or isopropyl-β-D-thiogalactopyranoside (IPTG).
   4991..5579    -  rep_origin     ori: high-copy-number ColE1/pMB1/pBR322/pUC origin of replication
   5750..6610    -  CDS            AmpR: β-lactamase; bla; confers resistance to ampicillin, carbenicillin, and related antibiotics
   6611..6715    -  promoter       AmpR promoter: bla
>Addgene plasmid #185341 | pCDNA3-AUP1-FLAG 5E | addgene full sequence | sequence record 383987 | Addgene NGS Result
GACGGATCGGGAGATCTCCCGATCCCCTATGGTGCACTCTCAGTACAATCTGCTCTGATGCCGCATAGTT
AAGCCAGTATCTGCTCCCTGCTTGTGTGTTGGAGGTCGCTGAGTAGTGCGCGAGCAAAATTTAAGCTACA
ACAAGGCAAGGCTTGACCGACAATTGCATGAAGAATCTGCTTAGGGTTAGGCGTTTTGCGCTGCTTCGCG
ATGTACGGGCCAGATATACGCGTTGACATTGATTATTGACTAGTTATTAATAGTAATCAATTACGGGGTC
ATTAGTTCATAGCCCATATATGGAGTTCCGCGTTACATAACTTACGGTAAATGGCCCGCCTGGCTGACCG
CCCAACGACCCCCGCCCATTGACGTCAATAATGACGTATGTTCCCATAGTAACGCCAATAGGGACTTTCC
ATTGACGTCAATGGGTGGAGTATTTACGGTAAACTGCCCACTTGGCAGTACATCAAGTGTATCATATGCC
AAGTACGCCCCCTATTGACGTCAATGACGGTAAATGGCCCGCCTGGCATTATGCCCAGTACATGACCTTA
TGGGACTTTCCTACTTGGCAGTACATCTACGTATTAGTCATCGCTATTACCATGGTGATGCGGTTTTGGC
AGTACATCAATGGGCGTGGATAGCGGTTTGACTCACGGGGATTTCCAAGTCTCCACCCCATTGACGTCAA
TGGGAGTTTGTTTTGGCACCAAAATCAACGGGACTTTCCAAAATGTCGTAACAACTCCGCCCCATTGACG
CAAATGGGCGGTAGGCGTGTACGGTGGGAGGTCTATATAAGCAGAGCTCTCTGGCTAACTAGAGAACCCA
CTGCTTACTGGCTTATCGAAATTAATACGACTCACTATAGGGAGACCCAAGCTTGGTACCGAGCTCGGAT
CCACTAGTAACGGCCGCCAGTGTGCTGGAATTCATGGAGCTTCCCTCAGGGCCGGGGCCGGAGCGGCTCT
TTGACTCGCACCGGCTTCCGGGTGACTGCTTCCTACTGCTCGTGCTGCTGCTCTACGCGCCAGTCGGGTT
CTGCCTCCTCGTCCTGCGCCTCTTTCTCGGGATCCACGTCTTCCTGGTCAGCTGCGCGCTGCCAGACAGC
GTCCTTCGCAGATTCGTAGTGCGGACCATGTGTGCGGTGCTAGGGCTCGTGGCCCGGCAGGAGGACTCCG
GACTCCGGGATCACAGTGTCAGGGTCCTCATTTCCAACCATGTGACACCTTTCGACCACAACATAGTCAA
TTTGCTTACCACCTGTAGCACCCCTCTACTCAATAGTCCCCCCAGCTTTGTGTGCTGGTCTCGGGGCTTC
ATGGAGATGAATGGGCGGGGGGAGTTGGTGGAGTCACTCAAGAGATTCTGTGCTTCCACGAGGCTTCCCC
CCACTCCTCTGCTGCTATTCCCTGAGGAAGAGGCCACCAATGGCCGGGAGGGGCTCCTGCGCTTCAGTTC
CTGGCCATTTTCTATCCAAGATGTGGTACAACCTCTTACCCTGCAAGTTCAGAGACCCCTGGTCTCTGTG
ACGGTGTCAGATGCCTCCTGGGTCTCAGAACTGCTGTGGTCACTTTTCGTCCCTTTCACGGTGTATCAAG
TAAGGTGGCTTCGTCCTGTTCATCGCCAACTAGGGGAAGCGAATGAGGAGTTTGCACTCCGTGTACAACA
GCTGGTGGCCAAGGAATTGGGCCAGACAGGGACACGGCTCACTCCAGCTGACAAAGCAGAGCACATGAAG
CGACAAAGACACCCCAGATTGCGCCCCCAGTCAGCCCAGTCTTCTTTCCCTCCCTCCCCTGGTCCTTCTC
CTGATGTGCAACTGGCAACTCTGGCTCAGAGAGTCAAGGAAGTTTTGCCCCATGTGCCATTGGGTGTCAT
CCAGAGAGACCTGGCCAAGACTGGCTGTGTAGACTTGACTATCACTAATCTGCTTGAGGGGGCCGTAGCT
TTCATGCCTGAAGACATCACCAAGGGAACTCAGTCCCTACCCACAGCCTCTGCCTCCAAGTTTCCCAGCT
CTGGCCCGGTGACCCCTCAGCCAACAGCCCTAACATTTGCCAAGTCTTCCTGGGCCGAGGAGGAGAGCCT
GCAGGAGCGCGAGCAAGCACTATATGAATACGCAGAGAGGGAGTTCACAGAGAGACGAGCCCAGGAGGCT
GACCTCGAGGTCGAGGACTACAAGGACGACGATGACAAGATCTTCGAGCACCACCACCACCACCACTGAG
ATCCGGCTGCTAACAAAGCCCGAAAGGAAGCTGAGTTGGCTGCTCTAGAGGGCCCTATTCTATAGTGTCA
CCTAAATGCTAGAGCTCGCTGATCAGCCTCGACTGTGCCTTCTAGTTGCCAGCCATCTGTTGTTTGCCCC
TCCCCCGTGCCTTCCTTGACCCTGGAAGGTGCCACTCCCACTGTCCTTTCCTAATAAAATGAGGAAATTG
CATCGCATTGTCTGAGTAGGTGTCATTCTATTCTGGGGGGTGGGGTGGGGCAGGACAGCAAGGGGGAGGA
TTGGGAAGACAATAGCAGGCATGCTGGGGATGCGGTGGGCTCTATGGCTTCTGAGGCGGAAAGAACCAGC
TGGGGCTCTAGGGGGTATCCCC
[124 nt withheld, positions 2613-2736]
C
[91 nt withheld, positions 2738-2828]
A
[49 nt withheld, positions 2830-2878]
CCTTTGACGTTGGAGTCCACGTTCTTT
[37 nt withheld, positions 2906-2942]
ACCCTATCTCGGTCTATTCTTTTGATTTATAAGGGATTTTGCCGATTTTGGCCTATTGGTTAAAAAATGA
GCTGATTTAACAAAAATTTAACGCGAATTAATTCTGTGGAATGTGTGTCAGTTAGGGTGTGGAAAGTCCC
CAGGCTCCCCAGCAGGCAGAAGTATGCAAAGCATGCATCTCAATTAGTCAGCAACCAGGTGTGGAAAGTC
CCCAGGCTCCCCAGCAGGCAGAAGTATGCAAAGCATGCATCTCAATTAGTCAGCAACCATAGTCCCGCCC
CTAACTCCGCCCATCCCGCCCCTAACTCCGCCCAGTTCCGCCCATTCTCCGCCCCATGGCTGACTAATTT
TTTTTATTTATGCAGAGGCCGAGGCCGCCTCTGCCTCTGAGCTATTCCAGAAGTAGTGAGGAGGCTTTTT
TGGAGGCCTAGGCTTTTGCAAAAAGCTCCCGGGAGCTTGTATATCCATTTTCGGATCTGATCAAGAGACA
GGATGAGGATCGTTTCGCATGATTGAACAAGATGGATTGCACGCAGGTTCTCCGGCCGCTTGGGTGGAGA
GGCTATTCGGCTATGACTGGGCACAACAGACAATCGGCTGCTCTGATGCCGCCGTGTTCCGGCTGTCAGC
GCAGGGGCGCCCGGTTCTTTTTGTCAAGACCGACCTGTCCGGTGCCCTGAATGAACTGCAGGACGAGGCA
GCGCGGCTATCGTGGCTGGCCACGACGGGCGTTCCTTGCGCAGCTGTGCTCGACGTTGTCACTGAAGCGG
GAAGGGACTGGCTGCTATTGGGCGAAGTGCCGGGGCAGGATCTCCTGTCATCTCACCTTGCTCCTGCCGA
GAAAGTATCCATCATGGCTGATGCAATGCGGCGGCTGCATACGCTTGATCCGGCTACCTGCCCATTCGAC
CACCAAGCGAAACATCGCATCGAGCGAGCACGTACTCGGATGGAAGCCGGTCTTGTCGATCAGGATGATC
TGGACGAAGAGCATCAGGGGCTCGCGCCAGCCGAACTGTTCGCCAGGCTCAAGGCGCGCATGCCCGACGG
CGAGGATCTCGTCGTGACCCATGGCGATGCCTGCTTGCCGAATATCATGGTGGAAAATGGCCGCTTTTCT
GGATTCATCGACTGTGGCCGGCTGGGTGTGGCGGACCGCTATCAGGACATAGCGTTGGCTACCCGTGATA
TTGCTGAAGAGCTTGGCGGCGAATGGGCTGACCGCTTCCTCGTGCTTTACGGTATCGCCGCTCCCGATTC
GCAGCGCATCGCCTTCTATCGCCTTCTTGACGAGTTCTTCTGAGCGGGACTCTGGGGTTCGAAATGACCG
ACCAAGCGACGCCCAACCTGCCATCACGAGATTTCGATTCCACCGCCGCCTTCTATGAAAGGTTGGGCTT
CGGAATCGTTTTCCGGGACGCCGGCTGGATGATCCTCCAGCGCGGGGATCTCATGCTGGAGTTCTTCGCC
CACCCCAACTTGTTTATTGCAGCTTATAATGGTTACAAATAAAGCAATAGCATCACAAATTTCACAAATA
AAGCATTTTTTTCACTGCATTCTAGTTGTGGTTTGTCCAAACTCATCAATGTATCTTATCATGTCTGTAT
ACCGTCGACCTCTAGCTAGAGCTTGGCGTAATCATGGTCATAGCTGTTTCCTGTGTGAAATTGTTATCCG
CTCACAATTCCACACAACATACGAGCCGGAAGCATAAAGTGTAAAGCCTGGGGTGCCTAATGAGTGAGCT
AACTCACATTAATTGCGTTGCGCTCACTGCCCGCTTTCCAGTCGGGAAACCTGTCGTGCCAGCTGCATTA
ATGAATCGGCCAACGCGCGGGGAGAGGCGGTTTGCGTATTGGGCGCTCTTCCGCTTCCTCGCTCACTGAC
TCGCTGCGCTCGGTCGTTCGGCTGCGGCGAGCGGTATCAGCTCACTCAAAGGCGGTAATACGGTTATCCA
CAGAATCAGGGGATAACGCAGGAAAGAACATGTGAGCAAAAGGCCAGCAAAAGGCCAGGAACCGTAAAAA
GGCCGCGTTGCTGGCGTTTTTCCATAGGCTCCGCCCCCCTGACGAGCATCACAAAAATCGACGCTCAAGT
CAGAGGTGGCGAAACCCGACAGGACTATAAAGATACCAGGCGTTTCCCCCTGGAAGCTCCCTCGTGCGCT
CTCCTGTTCCGACCCTGCCGCTTACCGGATACCTGTCCGCCTTTCTCCCTTCGGGAAGCGTGGCGCTTTC
TCATAGCTCACGCTGTAGGTATCTCAGTTCGGTGTAGGTCGTTCGCTCCAAGCTGGGCTGTGTGCACGAA
CCCCCCGTTCAGCCCGACCGCTGCGCCTTATCCGGTAACTATCGTCTTGAGTCCAACCCGGTAAGACACG
ACTTATCGCCACTGGCAGCAGCCACTGGTAACAGGATTAGCAGAGCGAGGTATGTAGGCGGTGCTACAGA
GTTCTTGAAGTGGTGGCCTAACTACGGCTACACTAGAAGAACAGTATTTGGTATCTGCGCTCTGCTGAAG
CCAGTTACCTTCGGAAAAAGAGTTGGTAGCTCTTGATCCGGCAAACAAACCACCGCTGGTAGCGGTGGTT
TTTTTGTTTGCAAGCAGCAGATTACGCGCAGAAAAAAAGGATCTCAAGAAGATCCTTTGATCTTTTCTAC
GGGGTCTGACGCTCAGTGGAACGAAAACTCACGTTAAGGGATTTTGGTCATGAGATTATCAAAAAGGATC
TTCACCTAGATCCTTTTAAATTAAAAATGAAGTTTTAAATCAATCTAAAGTATATATGAGTAAACTTGGT
CTGACAGTTACCAATGCTTAATCAGTGAGGCACCTATCTCAGCGATCTGTCTATTTCGTTCATCCATAGT
TGCCTGACTCCCCGTCGTGTAGATAACTACGATACGGGAGGGCTTACCATCTGGCCCCAGTGCTGCAATG
ATACCGCGAGACCCACGCTCACCGGCTCCAGATTTATCAGCAATAAACCAGCCAGCCGGAAGGGCCGAGC
GCAGAAGTGGTCCTGCAACTTTATCCGCCTCCATCCAGTCTATTAATTGTTGCCGGGAAGCTAGAGTAAG
TAGTTCGCCAGTTAATAGTTTGCGCAACGTTGTTGCCATTGCTACAGGCATCGTGGTGTCACGCTCGTCG
TTTGGTATGGCTTCATTCAGCTCCGGTTCCCAACGATCAAGGCGAGTTACATGATCCCCCATGTTGTGCA
AAAAAGCGGTTAGCTCCTTCGGTCCTCCGATCGTTGTCAGAAGTAAGTTGGCCGCAGTGTTATCACTCAT
GGTTATGGCAGCACTGCATAATTCTCTTACTGTCATGCCATCCGTAAGATGCTTTTCTGTGACTGGTGAG
TACTCAACCAAGTCATTCTGAGAATAGTGTATGCGGCGACCGAGTTGCTCTTGCCCGGCGTCAATACGGG
ATAATACCGCGCCACATAGCAGAACTTTAAAAGTGCTCATCATTGGAAAACGTTCTTCGGGGCGAAAACT
CTCAAGGATCTTACCGCTGTTGAGATCCAGTTCGATGTAACCCACTCGTGCACCCAACTGATCTTCAGCA
TCTTTTACTTTCACCAGCGTTTCTGGGTGAGCAAAAACAGGAAGGCAAAATGCCGCAAAAAAGGGAATAA
GGGCGACACGGAAATGTTGAATACTCATACTCTTCCTTTTTCAATATTATTGAAGCATTTATCAGGGTTA
TTGTCTCATGAGCGGATACATATTTGAATGTATTTAGAAAAATAAACAAATAGGGGTTCCGCGCACATTT
CCCCGAAAAGTGCCACCTGACGTC
